>Addgene plasmid #111616 | pTn7CdrA-gfpC | addgene full sequence | sequence record 211915 | Addgene NGS Result
GCATTAATGAATCGGCCAACGCGCGGGGAGAGGCGGTTTGCGTATTGGGCGCTCTTCCGCTTCCTCGCTC
ACTGACTCGCTGCGCTCGGTCGTTCGGCTGCGGCGAGCGGTATCAGCTCACTCAAAGGCGGTAATACGGT
TATCCACAGAATCAGGGGATAACGCAGGAAAGAACATGTGAGCAAAAGGCCAGCAAAAGGCCAGGAACCG
TAAAAAGGCCGCGTTGCTGGCGTTTTTCCATAGGCTCCGCCCCCCTGACGAGCATCACAAAAATCGACGC
TCAAGTCAGAGGTGGCGAAACCCGACAGGACTATAAAGATACCAGGCGTTTCCCCCTGGAAGCTCCCTCG
TGCGCTCTCCTGTTCCGACCCTGCCGCTTACCGGATACCTGTCCGCCTTTCTCCCTTCGGGAAGCGTGGC
GCTTTCTCATAGCTCACGCTGTAGGTATCTCAGTTCGGTGTAGGTCGTTCGCTCCAAGCTGGGCTGTGTG
CACGAACCCCCCGTTCAGCCCGACCGCTGCGCCTTATCCGGTAACTATCGTCTTGAGTCCAACCCGGTAA
GACACGACTTATCGCCACTGGCAGCAGCCACTGGTAACAGGATTAGCAGAGCGAGGTATGTAGGCGGTGC
TACAGAGTTCTTGAAGTGGTGGCCTAACTACGGCTACACTAGAAGAACAGTATTTGGTATCTGCGCTCTG
CTGAAGCCAGTTACCTTCGGAAAAAGAGTTGGTAGCTCTTGATCCGGCAAACAAACCACCGCTGGTAGCG
GTGGTTTTTTTGTTTGCAAGCAGCAGATTACGCGCAGAAAAAAAGGATCTCAAGAAGATCCTTTGATCTT
TTCTACGGGGTCTGACGCTCAGTGGAACGAAAACTCACGTTAAGGGATTTTGGTCATGAGATTATCAAAA
AGGATCTTCACCTAGATCCTTTTAAATTAAAAATGAAGTTTTAAATCAATCTAAAGTATATATGAGTAAA
CTTGGTCTGACAGTTACCAATGCTTAATCAGTGAGGCACCTATCTCAGCGATCTGTCTATTTCGTTCATC
CATAGTTGCCTGACTCCCCGTCGTGTAGATAACTACGATACGGGAGGGCTTACCATCTGGCCCCAGTGCT
GCAATGATACCGCGAGACCCACGCTCACCGGCTCCAGATTTATCAGCAATAAACCAGCCAGCCGGAAGGG
CCGAGCGCAGAAGTGGTCCTGCAACTTTATCCGCCTCCATCCAGTCTATTAATTGTTGCCGGGAAGCTAG
AGTAAGTAGTTCGCCAGTTAATAGTTTGCGCAACGTTGTTGCCATTGCTACAGGCATCGTGGTGTCACGC
TCGTCGTTTGGTATGGCTTCATTCAGCTCCGGTTCCCAACGATCAAGGCGAGTTACATGATCCCCCATGT
TGTGCAAAAAAGCGGTTAGCTCCTTCGGTCCTCCGATCGTTGTCAGAAGTAAGTTGGCCGCAGTGTTATC
ACTCATGGTTATGGCAGCACTGCATAATTCTCTTACTGTCATGCCATCCGTAAGATGCTTTTCTGTGACT
GGTGAGTACTCAACCAAGTCATTCTGAGAATAGTGTATGCGGCGACCGAGTTGCTCTTGCCCGGCGTCAA
TACGGGATAATACCGCGCCACATAGCAGAACTTTAAAAGTGCTCATCATTGGAAAACGTTCTTCGGGGCG
AAAACTCTCAAGGATCTTACCGCTGTTGAGATCCAGTTCGATGTAACCCACTCGTGCACCCAACTGATCT
TCAGCATCTTTTACTTTCACCAGCGTTTCTGGGTGAGCAAAAACAGGAAGGCAAAATGCCGCAAAAAAGG
GAATAAGGGCGACACGGAAATGTTGAATACTCATACTCTTCCTTTTTCAATATTATTGAAGCATTTATCA
GGGTTATTGTCTCATGAGCGGATACATATTTGAATGTATTTAGAAAAATAAACAAATAGGGGTTCCGCGC
ACATTTCCCCGAAAAGTGCCACCTGACGTCTAAGAAACCATTATTATCATGACATTAACCTATAAAAATA
GGCGTATCACGAGGCCCTTTCGTCTCGCGCGTTTCGGTGATGACGGTGAAAACCTCTGACACATGCAGCT
CCCGGAGACGGTCACAGCTTGTCTGTAAGCGGATGCCGGGAGCAGACAAGCCCGTCAGGGCGCGTCAGCG
GGTGTTGGCGGGTGTCGGGGCTGGCTTAACTATGCGGCATCAGAGCAGATTGTACTGAGAGTGCACCATA
TGCGGTGTGAAATACCGCACAGATGCGTAAGGAGAAAATACCGCATCAGGCGCCATTCGCCATTCAGGCT
GCGCAACTGTTGGGAAGGGCGATCGGTGCGGGCCTCTTCGCTATTACGCCAGCTGGCGAAAGGGGGATGT
GCTGCAAGGCGATTAAGTTGGGTAACGCCAGGGTTTTCCCAGTCACGACGTTGTAAAACGACGGCCAGTG
AATTCGAGCTCGCCCAAACATAACAGGAAGAAAAATGCCCCGCTGTGGGCGGACAAAATAGTTGGGAACT
GGGAGGGGTGGAAATGGAGTTTTTAAGGATTATTTAGGGAAGAGTGACAAAATAGATGGGAACTGGGTGT
AGCGTCGTAAGCTAATACGAAAATTAAAAATGACAAAATAGTTTGGAACTAGATTTCACTTATCTGGTTG
GCCTGCAGGTCGACTAGAGTCGGGGATCCGGTGATTGATTGAGCAAGCTTTATGCTTGTAAACCGTTTTG
TGAAAAAATTTTTAAAATAAAAAAGGGGACCTCTAGGGTCCCCAATTACGAATTGACATAAGCCTGTTCG
GTTCGTAAACTGTAATGCAAGTAGCGTATGCGCTCACGCAACTGGTCCAGAACCTTGACCGAACGCAGCG
GTGGTAACGGCGCAGTGGCGGTTTTCATGGCTTGTTATGACTGTTTTTTTGTACAGTCTATGCCTCGGGC
ATCCAAGCAGCAAGCGCGTTACGCCGTGGGTCGATGTTTGATGTTATGGAGCAGCAACGATGTTACGCAG
CAGCAACGATGTTACGCAGCAGGGCAGTCGCCCTAAAACAAAGTTAGGTGGCTCAAGTATGGGCATCATT
CGCACATGTAGGCTCGGCCCTGACCAAGTCAAATCCATGCGGGCTGCTCTTGATCTTTTCGGTCGTGAGT
TCGGAGACGTAGCCACCTACTCCCAACATCAGCCGGACTCCGATTACCTCGGGAACTTGCTCCGTAGTAA
GACATTCATCGCGCTTGCTGCCTTCGACCAAGAAGCGGTTGTTGGCGCTCTCGCGGCTTACGTTCTGCCC
AAGTTTGAGCAGCCGCGTAGTGAGATCTATATCTATGATCTCGCAGTCTCCGGCGAGCACCGGAGGCAGG
GCATTGCCACCGCGCTCATCAATCTCCTCAAGCATGAGGCCAACGCGCTTGGTGCTTATGTGATCTACGT
GCAAGCAGATTACGGTGACGATCCCGCAGTGGCTCTCTATACAAAGTTGGGCATACGGGAAGAAGTGATG
CACTTTGATATCGACCCAAGTACCGCCACCTAACAATTCGTTCAAGCCGAGATCGGCTTCCCGGCCGCGG
AGTTGTTCGGTAAATTGTCACAACGCCGCGGCCAATTCTAATTGGGGACCCTAGAGGTCCCCTTTTTTAT
TTTAAAAATTTTTTCACAAAACGGTTTACAAGCATAAAGCTTGCTCAATCAATCACCGGATCCCGACGGG
CCCGGTACCGCGGCCGCGCGAATTCGAGCTCGGTACCCGGGGATCCTCTAGACATTGTCGGTTTTTTGAC
GGTATTACATATTTAACCTCCGTAGTGTCATTTTTGAGTCACTCCGACGAACGGTCGCCCTTTCAAGTGG
ACAATTTTTGATCTGAAAGGCATTTTTTTGGCACACAAGGCGCAATGTGAATTGCTTCTCAGATTTTCGT
CATTTAACTGACGAAATGCAGTGCTGGAAAACTGACGTGCGAAAGAGGAGAAATTAACTATGAGCATGCG
TAAAGGAGAAGAACTTTTCACTGGAGTTGTCCCAATTCTTGTTGAATTAGATGGTGATGTTAATGGGCAC
AAATTTTCTGTCAGTGGAGAGGGTGAAGGTGATGCAACATACGGAAAACTTACCCTTAAATTTATTTGCA
CTACTGGAAAACTACCTGTTCCATGGCCAACACTTGTCACTACTTTCGGTTATGGTGTTCAATGCTTTGC
GAGATACCCAGATCATATGAAACAGCATGACTTTTTCAAGAGTGCCATGCCCGAAGGTTATGTACAGGAA
AGAACTATATTTTTCAAAGATGACGGGAACTACAAGACACGTGCTGAAGTCAAGTTTGAAGGTGATACCC
TTGTTAATAGAATCGAGTTAAAAGGTATTGATTTTAAAGAAGATGGAAACATTCTTGGACACAAATTGGA
ATACAACTATAACTCACACAATGTATACATCATGGCAGACAAACAAAAGAATGGAATCAAAGTTAACTTC
AAAATTAGACACAACATTGAAGATGGAAGCGTTCAACTAGCAGACCATTATCAACAAAATACTCCAATTG
GCGATGGCCCTGTCCTTTTACCAGACAACCATTACCTGTCCACACAATCTGCCCTTTCGAAAGATCCCAA
CGAAAAGAGAGACCACATGGTCCTTCTTGAGTTTGTAACAGCTGCTGGGATTACACATGGCATGGATGAA
CTATACAAATAAGCTTAATTAGCTGAGCTTGGACTCCTGTTGATAGATCCAGTAATGACCTCAGAACTCC
ATCTGGATTTGTTCAGAACGCTCGGTTGCCGCCGGGCGTTTTTTATTGGTGAGAATCCAAGCTAGCTTGG
CGAGATTTTCAGGAGCTAAGGAAGCTAAAATGGAGAAAAAAATCACTGGATATACCACCGTTGATATATC
CCAATGGCATCGTAAAGAACATTTTGAGGCATTTCAGTCAGTTGCTCAATGTACCTATAACCAGACCGTT
CAGCTGGATATTACGGCCTTTTTAAAGACCGTAAAGAAAAATAAGCACAAGTTTTATCCGGCCTTTATTC
ACATTCTTGCCCGCCTGATGAATGCTCATCCGGAATTTCGTATGGCAATGAAAGACGGTGAGCTGGTGAT
ATGGGATAGTGTTCACCCTTGTTACACCGTTTTCCATGAGCAAACTGAAACGTTTTCATCGCTCTGGAGT
GAATACCACGACGATTTCCGGCAGTTTCTACACATATATTCGCAAGATGTGGCGTGTTACGGTGAAAACC
TGGCCTATTTCCCTAAAGGGTTTATTGAGAATATGTTTTTCGTCTCAGCCAATCCCTGGGTGAGTTTCAC
CAGTTTTGATTTAAACGTGGCCAATATGGACAACTTCTTCGCCCCCGTTTTCACCATGGGCAAATATTAT
ACGCAAGGCGACAAGGTGCTGATGCCGCTGGCGATTCAGGTTCATCATGCCGTTTGTGATGGCTTCCATG
TCGGCAGAATGCTTAATGAATTACAACAGTACTGCGATGAGTGGCAGGGCGGGGCGTAATTTTTTTAAGG
CAGTTATTGGTGCCCTTAAACGCCTGGGGTAATGACTCTCTAGCTTGAGGCATCAAATAAAACGAAAGGC
TCAGTCGAAAGACTGGGCCTTTCGTTTTATCTGTTGTTTGTCGGTGAACGCTCTCCTGAGTAGGACAAAT
CCGCCGCTAGGAGCTTGCGGCCGCCTTAAGACGCGTGGATCCCCGGGAATTTCGACCCCACGCCCCTCTT
TAATACGACGGGCAATTTGCACTTCAGAAAATGAAGAGTTTGCTTTAGCCATAACAAAAGTCCAGTATGC
TTTTTCACAGCATAACTGGACTGATTTCAGTTTACAACTATTCTGTCTAGTTTAAGACTTTATTGTCATA
GTTTAGATCTATTTTGTTCAGTTTAAGACTTTATTGTCCGCCCACACCCGCTTACGCAGGGCATCCATTT
ATTACTCAACCGTAACCGATTTTGCCAGGTTACGCGGCTGGTCCTCTAGAGGATCCTTTTTGTCCGGTGT
TGGGTTGAAGGTGAAGCCGGTCGGGGCCGCAGCGGGGGCCGGCTTTTCAGCCTTGCCCCCCTGCTTCGGC
CGCCGTGGCTCCGGCGTCTTGGGTGCCGGCGCGGGTTCCGCAGCCTTGGCCTGCGGTGCGGGCACATCGG
CGGGCTTGGCCTTGATGTGCCGCCTGGCGTGCGAGCGGAACGTCTCGTAGGAGAACTTGACCTTCCCCGT
TTCCCGCATGTGCTCCCAAATGGTGACGAGCGCATAGCCGGACGCTAACGCCGCCTCGACATCCGCCCTC
ACCGCCAGGAACGCAACCGCAGCCTCATCACGCCGGCGCTTCTTGGCCGCGCGGGATTCAACCCACTCGG
CCAGCTCGTCGGTGTAGCTCTTTGGCATCGTCTCTCGCCTGTCCCCTCAGTTCAGTAATTTCCTGCATTT
GCCTGTTTCCAGTCGGTAGATATTCCACAAAACAGCAGGGAAGCAGCGCTTTTCCGCTGCATAACCCTGC
TTCGGGGTCATTATAGCGATTTTTTCGGTATATCCATCCTTTTTCGCACGATATACAGGATTTTGCCAAA
GGGTTCGTGTAGACTTTCCTTGGTGTATCCAACGGCGTCAGCCGGGCAGGATAGGTGAAGTAGGCCCACC
CGCGAGCGGGTGTTCCTTCTTCACTGTCCCTTATTCGCACCTGGCGGTGCTCAACGGGAATCCTGCTCTG
CGAGGCTGGCCGGCTACCGCCGGCGTAACAGATGAGGGCAAGCGGATGGCTGATGAAACCAAGCCAACCA
GGAAGGGCAGCCCACCTATCAAGGTGTACTGCCTTCCAGACGAACGAAGAGCGATTGAGGAAAAGGCGGC
GGCGGCCGGCATGAGCCTGTCGGCCTACCTGCTGGCCGTCGGCCAGGGCTACAAAATCACGGGCGTCGTG
GACTATGAGCACGTCCGCGAGCTGGCCCGCATCAATGGCGACCTGGGCCGCCTGGGCGGCCTGCTGAAAC
TCTGGCTCACCGACGACCCGCGCACGGCGCGGTTCGGTGATGCCACGATCCTCGCCCTGCTGGCGAAGAT
CGAAGAGAAGCAGGACGAGCTTGGCAAGGTCATGATGGGCGTGGTCCGCCCGAGGGCAGAGCCATGACTT
TTTTAGCCGCTAAAACGGCCGGGGGGTGCGCGTGATTGCCAAGCACGTCCCCATGCGCTCCATCAAGAAG
AGCGACTTCGCGGAGCTGGTGAAGTACATCACCGACGAGCAAGGCAAGACCGAGCGCCTGGGTCACGTGC
GCGTCACGAACTGCGAGGCAAACACCCTGCCCGCTGTCATGGCCGAGGTGATGGCGACCCAGCACGGCAA
CACCCGTTCCGAGGCCGACAAGACCTATCACCTGCTGGTTAGCTTCCGCGCGGGAGAGAAGCCCGACGCG
GAGACGTTGCGCGCGATTGAGGACCGCATCTGCGCTGGGCTTGGCTTCGCCGAGCATCAGCGCGTCAGTG
CCGTGCATCACGACACCGACAACCTGCACATCCATATCGCCATCAACAAGATTCACCCGACCCGAAACAC
CATCCATGAGCCGTATCGGGCCTACCGCGCCCTCGCTGACCTCTGCGCGACGCTCGAACGGGACTACGGG
CTTGAGCGTGACAATCACGAAACGCGGCAGCGCGTTTCCGAGAACCGCGCGAACGACATGGAGCGGCACG
CGGGCGTGGAAAGCCTGGTCGGCTGGATCCTCTAGAGTCCT
Features (pLannotate 1.2.2; 21 found; start..end, strand, type, name):
    235..823     -  rep_origin     ori: high-copy-number ColE1/pMB1/pBR322/pUC origin of replication
    994..1854    -  CDS            AmpR: β-lactamase; bla; confers resistance to ampicillin, carbenicillin, and related antibiotics
   1855..1959    -  promoter       AmpR promoter: bla
   2054..2089    +  CDS            rop (fragment): Rop protein, which maintains plasmids at low copy number; rop
   2191..2290    +  misc_feature   bom (fragment): basis of mobility region from pBR322
   2296..2453    -  CDS            lacZα (fragment): LacZα fragment of β-galactosidase; lacZ fragment
   2494..2659    +  mobile_element Tn7L: mini-Tn7 element (left end of the Tn7 transposon) Tn7
   2783..2811    +  promoter       Pc promoter: intI1 (promoter lies within the coding sequence); class 1 integron promoter
   3000..3533    +  CDS            GmR: gentamycin acetyltransferase; aacC1; confers resistance to gentamycin
   3730..3762    +  misc_feature   MCS (fragment): pUC18/19 multiple cloning site
   3986..4699    +  CDS            hfriFP: hfriFP is a fluorescent protein published in 2013, derived from Herbaspirillum frisingense.
   4722..4816    +  terminator     lambda t0 terminator: transcription terminator from phage lambda
   4831..4859    +  promoter       cat promoter (fragment): promoter of the E. coli cat gene encoding chloramphenicol acetyltransferase
   4860..5516    +  CDS            cat: CAT_ECOLX - Experimental evidence at protein level: Swiss-Prot protein existence level 1. This enzyme is an effector of chloramphenicol resistance in bacteria. From Escherichia coli. This protein is used as a marker in many commonly used cloning vectors, such as pACYC184.
   5584..5670    +  terminator     rrnB T1 terminator: Escherichia coli rrnB; transcription terminator T1 from the E. coli rrnB gene
   5728..5926    +  mobile_element Tn7R (fragment): mini-Tn7 element (right end of the Tn7 transposon) Tn7
   5997..6398    -  CDS            traK: TRAK4_ECOLX - Experimental evidence at protein level: Swiss-Prot protein existence level 1. From Escherichia coli.
   6624..6733    +  oriT           oriT: incP origin of transfer
   6766..7137    +  CDS            traJ: oriT-recognizing protein; traJ
   7175..7729    +  CDS            traI (fragment): TRAI6_ECOLX - Experimental evidence at protein level: Swiss-Prot protein existence level 1. The initiation process of transfer DNA synthesis requires the interaction of at least three plasmid-specific components (TraH, I, and J) at the transfer origin resulting in the assembly of a specialised nucleoprotein complex - the relaxosome. Site- and strand-specific cleavage at the transfer origin is dependent on TraI and TraJ. From Escherichia coli.
   7740..52      -  CDS            lacI (fragment) (across the origin): lac repressor; lacI; The lac repressor binds to the lac operator to inhibit transcription in E. coli. This inhibition can be relieved by adding lactose or isopropyl-β-D-thiogalactopyranoside (IPTG).
