[The description below was written by a language model from this plasmid's Addgene catalogue record and pLannotate feature annotations shown in this document.]
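Description:
pTn7CdrA-gfpC is a mini-Tn7 delivery plasmid that places a fluorescent cyclic di-GMP reporter into the chromosome of Pseudomonas aeruginosa and related species. It is built on the pUC-based pBK-miniTn7-omegaGm backbone and is propagated in E. coli from a high-copy ColE1/pUC origin. The backbone carries a β-lactamase gene (ampicillin resistance), and the record lists gentamicin as the selection used for growth. Outside the transposon ends lies an IncP (RP4-type) mobilisation region comprising oriT with traJ, traK and a fragment of traI. This region should allow the plasmid to be transferred by conjugation when transfer functions are provided in trans. No Tn7 transposase genes are annotated, so transposition presumably depends on a separate helper source.

The cargo sits between the Tn7L and Tn7R ends. It starts with a gentamicin acetyltransferase gene (aacC1) driven by the class 1 integron Pc promoter, which allows selection of insertion events. Next comes the reporter cassette, described in the catalogue as PcdrA-RBSII-gfp(Mut3)-T0-T1. The cdrA promoter itself is not annotated in the feature table. The roughly 700 bp fluorescent protein ORF is labelled "hfriFP" by the automated annotation, but its position indicates it is most likely the gfp(Mut3) gene named in the catalogue. It is followed by the lambda t0 terminator, a chloramphenicol acetyltransferase gene with a partial cat promoter, and the rrnB T1 terminator. The catalogue entry does not mention the cat gene.

GFP output reports activity of the cdrA promoter, and the record's stated purpose is to use this fluorescence to gauge intracellular c-di-GMP levels.
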