Addgene plasmid #111616: pTn7CdrA-gfpC
Purpose: Fluorescence-based gauging of the level of the nucleotide secondary messenger cyclic di-GMP in Pseudomonas aeruginosa and related species.
Depositing lab: Tim Tolker-Nielsen. Depositing organization: University of Copenhagen. Publication: Fluorescence-based reporter for gauging cyclic di-GMP levels in Pseudomonas aeruginosa. Rybtke MT, Borlee BR, Murakami K, Irie Y, Hentzer M, Nielsen TE, Givskov M, Parsek MR, Tolker-Nielsen T. Appl Environ Microbiol. 2012 Aug;78(15):5060-9. doi: 10.1128/AEM.00414-12. Epub 2012 May 11. PubMed 22582064.
Backbone
  Vector backbone: pBK-miniTn7-omegaGm (pUC-based)
  Vector type: Bacterial Expression
  Selectable markers: Ampicillin
Growth in bacteria
  Bacterial resistance: Gentamicin, 10 μg/mL
  Growth temperature: 37°C
  Growth strain: DH5alpha
  Copy number: High Copy
Gene/Insert
  Gene/Insert name: PcdrA-RBSII-gfp(Mut3)-T0-T1
  Species: Synthetic
  Cloning method: Restriction Enzyme; 5′ cloning site Unknown (unknown if destroyed)
Terms and licenses: Academic/Nonprofit Terms; Industry Terms: Not Available to Industry
How to cite: pTn7CdrA-gfpC was a gift from Tim Tolker-Nielsen (Addgene plasmid # 111616 ; http://n2t.net/addgene:111616 ; RRID:Addgene_111616)
